Addgene plasmid #154210: 3XFLAG_ALDOA in pCW57_tTA_Blast
Purpose: Dox-off lentivirus construct all-in-one vector, with Blast resistance, for expression of ALDOA
Depositing lab: David Sabatini. Depositing organization: Whitehead Institute for Biomedical Research. Publication: Dihydroxyacetone phosphate signals glucose availability to mTORC1. Orozco JM, Krawczyk PA, Scaria SM, Cangelosi AL, Chan SH, Kunchok T, Lewis CA, Sabatini DM. Nat Metab. 2020 Sep;2(9):893-901. doi: 10.1038/s42255-020-0250-5. Epub 2020 Jul 27. PubMed 32719541.
Backbone
  Vector backbone: pCW57
  Vector type: Mammalian Expression, Lentiviral
  Selectable markers: Blasticidin
Growth in bacteria
  Bacterial resistance: Ampicillin, 100 μg/mL
  Growth temperature: 37°C
  Growth strain: NEB Stable
  Copy number: High Copy
Gene/Insert
  Gene/Insert name: ALDOA
  Species: H. sapiens (human)
  Insert size (bp): 1095
  Entrez Gene: ALDOA (a.k.a. ALDA, GSD12, HEL-S-87p)
  Promoter: TRE repeats (dox off)
  Tag / fusion protein: 3X FLAG (N terminal on backbone)
  Cloning method: Restriction Enzyme; 5′ cloning site SalI (not destroyed); 3′ cloning site BamHI (not destroyed)
  Sequencing primers: 5′ AGCAGAGCTCGTTTAGTGAACC; 3′ CGAACGGACGTGAAGAATGTGC
Terms and licenses: Academic/Nonprofit Terms; Industry Terms: Not Available to Industry
Depositor comments: NheI site, 5' to the FLAG tag, can be used to remove 3X flag tag and clone in a tagless cdna if desired.
How to cite: 3XFLAG_ALDOA in pCW57_tTA_Blast was a gift from David Sabatini (Addgene plasmid # 154210 ; http://n2t.net/addgene:154210 ; RRID:Addgene_154210)
