[The description below was written by a language model from this plasmid's Addgene catalogue record and pLannotate feature annotations shown in this document.]
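Description:
3XFLAG_ALDOA in pCW57_tTA_Blast is an 8.6 kb all-in-one, doxycycline-repressible ("Dox-off") lentiviral expression plasmid built on the pCW57 backbone for regulated expression of human aldolase A (ALDOA), a glycolytic enzyme. It is propagated in E. coli through a high-copy ColE1/pUC origin with ampicillin resistance. The lentiviral transfer cassette has an RSV promoter-driven truncated HIV-1 5′ LTR, the Ψ packaging signal with a gag fragment, RRE, cPPT/CTS, a WPRE, and a self-inactivating ΔU3 3′ LTR followed by an SV40 poly(A) signal and SV40 origin. This arrangement is typical of third-generation, Tat-independent vectors that need packaging functions supplied in trans.

Within the provirus, a tight TRE promoter (seven tet operators plus a minimal CMV promoter) drives the ALDOA coding sequence, which is fused at its N terminus to a backbone-encoded 3xFLAG epitope for detection or immunoprecipitation. Downstream, a constitutive human PGK promoter drives blasticidin S deaminase for selection of transduced mammalian cells, followed in the same orientation by a tetracycline transactivator with VP16-derived minimal activation domains. No separate promoter is annotated between the two, and the record does not state how they are linked. The automated annotation labels the transactivator as an rtTA3 fragment, but the plasmid name and stated purpose identify it as tTA, consistent with expression being on by default and shut off by doxycycline.

The insert lies between retained SalI and BamHI sites, and an NheI site upstream of the tag allows the 3xFLAG to be removed to clone an untagged cDNA. The two annotated sequence records are the same length and carry the same features, differing only in start coordinate. The construct was deposited with a study on how dihydroxyacetone phosphate signals glucose availability to mTORC1.
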