Features (pLannotate 1.2.2; 27 found; start..end, strand, type, name):
     41..158     +  misc_feature   cPPT/CTS: central polypurine tract and central termination sequence of HIV-1
    212..526     +  promoter       tight TRE promoter: Tet-responsive promoter PTight, consisting of seven tet operator sequences followed by the minimal CMV promoter
    552..617     +  CDS            3xFLAG: three tandem FLAG® epitope tags, followed by an enterokinase cleavage site
    648..1739    +  CDS            ALDOA: ALDOA_HUMAN - Also known as ALDA. Experimental evidence at protein level: Swiss-Prot protein existence level 1. Plays a key role in glycolysis and gluconeogenesis. In addition, may also function as scaffolding protein (By similarity). From Homo sapiens (Human).
   1749..2259    +  promoter       hPGK promoter: human phosphoglycerate kinase 1 promoter
   2275..2661    +  CDS            BSD: blasticidin S deaminase; Aspergillus terreus BSD; confers resistance to blasticidin
   2725..3422    +  CDS            rtTA3 (fragment): reverse tetracycline transactivator 3 activates expression from Tet-responsive promoters in the presence of doxycycline
   3352..3462    +  CDS            VP48: 3 tandem repeats of the minimal activation domain of herpes simplex virus VP16 (Cheng et al., 2013)
   3498..4046    +  misc_feature   WPRE (fragment): woodchuck hepatitis virus posttranscriptional regulatory element
   4072..4143    +  CDS            nef (fragment): NEF_HV1Z2 - Experimental evidence at protein level: Swiss-Prot protein existence level 1. Extracellular Nef protein targets CD4(+) T-lymphocytes for apoptosis by interacting with CXCR4 surface receptors. From Human immunodeficiency virus type 1 group M subtype D (isolate Z2/CDC-Z34) (HIV-1).
   4145..4378    +  LTR            3' LTR (ΔU3): self-inactivating 3' long terminal repeat (LTR) from HIV-1
   4450..4571    +  polyA_signal   SV40 poly(A) signal: SV40 polyadenylation signal
   4611..4746    +  rep_origin     SV40 ori: SV40 origin of replication
   4754..4817    +  promoter       AmpR promoter: bla
   4818..5678    +  CDS            AmpR: β-lactamase; bla; confers resistance to ampicillin, carbenicillin, and related antibiotics
   5849..6437    +  rep_origin     ori: high-copy-number ColE1/pMB1/pBR322/pUC origin of replication
   6620..6712    +  CDS            lacI (fragment): lac repressor; lacI; The lac repressor binds to the lac operator to inhibit transcription in E. coli. This inhibition can be relieved by adding lactose or isopropyl-β-D-thiogalactopyranoside (IPTG).
   6725..6746    +  protein_bind   CAP binding site: CAP binding activates transcription in the presence of cAMP. E. coli catabolite activator protein
   6761..6791    +  promoter       lac promoter: promoter for the E. coli lac operon
   6799..6815    +  protein_bind   lac operator: The lac repressor binds to the lac operator to inhibit transcription in E. coli. This inhibition can be relieved by adding lactose or isopropyl-β-D-thiogalactopyranoside (IPTG). lac repressor encoded by lacI
   6860..6878    +  promoter       T3 promoter: promoter for bacteriophage T3 RNA polymerase
   6906..7132    +  promoter       RSV promoter: Rous sarcoma virus enhancer/promoter
   7133..7313    +  LTR            5' LTR (truncated): truncated 5' long terminal repeat (LTR) from HIV-1
   7360..7485    +  misc_feature   HIV-1 Ψ: packaging signal of human immunodeficiency virus type 1
   7469..7832    +  CDS            HIV-1 gag (fragment): gag protein from human immunodeficiency virus 1; gag
   7978..8211    +  misc_feature   RRE: The Rev response element (RRE) of HIV-1 allows for Rev-dependent mRNA export from the nucleus to the cytoplasm.
   8588..8612    +  CDS            Rev (fragment): human immunodeficiency virus 1 (HIV-1) Rev protein; rev; enhances nuclear export of unspliced and incompletely spliced viral mRNAs
>Addgene plasmid #154210 | 3XFLAG_ALDOA in pCW57_tTA_Blast | depositor full sequence | sequence record 306872 | 3XFLAG_ALDOA in pCW57_tTA_Blast sequence 8612 bps
AATTCTCGACCTCGAGACAAATGGCAGTATTCATCCACAATTTTAAAAGAAAAGGGGGGATTGGGGGGTA
CAGTGCAGGGGAAAGAATAGTAGACATAATAGCAACAGACATACAAACTAAAGAATTACAAAAACAAATT
ACAAAAATTCAAAATTTTCGGGTTTATTACAGGGACAGCAGAGATCCACTTTGGCCGCGAATCGATATGT
CGAGTTTACTCCCTATCAGTGATAGAGAACGTATGTCGAGTTTACTCCCTATCAGTGATAGAGAACGATG
TCGAGTTTACTCCCTATCAGTGATAGAGAACGTATGTCGAGTTTACTCCCTATCAGTGATAGAGAACGTA
TGTCGAGTTTACTCCCTATCAGTGATAGAGAACGTATGTCGAGTTTATCCCTATCAGTGATAGAGAACGT
ATGTCGAGTTTACTCCCTATCAGTGATAGAGAACGTATGTCGAGGTAGGCGTGTACGGTGGGAGGCCTAT
ATAAGCAGAGCTCGTTTAGTGAACCGTCAGATCGCCTGGAGAATTGGCTAGCGCCACCATGGACTACAAA
GACCATGACGGTGATTATAAAGATCATGACATCGATTACAAGGATGACGATGACAAGGATCTCAATGGTG
GTGGTGGTGGGTCGACGATGCCCTACCAATATCCAGCACTGACCCCGGAGCAGAAGAAGGAGCTGTCTGA
CATCGCTCACCGCATCGTGGCACCTGGCAAGGGCATCCTGGCTGCAGATGAGTCCACTGGGAGCATTGCC
AAGCGGCTGCAGTCCATTGGCACCGAGAACACCGAAGAGAACCGGCGCTTCTACCGCCAGCTGCTGCTGA
CAGCTGACGACCGCGTGAACCCCTGCATTGGGGGTGTCATCCTCTTCCATGAGACACTCTACCAGAAGGC
GGATGATGGGCGTCCCTTCCCCCAAGTTATCAAATCCAAGGGCGGTGTTGTGGGCATCAAGGTAGACAAG
GGCGTGGTCCCCCTGGCAGGGACAAATGGCGAGACTACCACCCAAGGGTTGGATGGGCTGTCTGAGCGCT
GTGCCCAGTACAAGAAGGACGGAGCTGACTTCGCCAAGTGGCGTTGTGTGCTGAAGATTGGGGAACACAC
CCCCTCAGCCCTCGCCATCATGGAAAATGCCAATGTTCTGGCCCGTTATGCCAGTATCTGCCAGCAGAAT
GGCATTGTGCCCATCGTGGAGCCTGAGATCCTCCCTGATGGGGACCATGACTTGAAGCGCTGCCAGTATG
TGACCGAGAAGGTGCTGGCTGCTGTCTACAAGGCTCTGAGTGACCACCACATCTACCTGGAAGGCACCTT
GCTGAAGCCCAACATGGTCACCCCAGGCCATGCTTGCACTCAGAAGTTTTCTCATGAGGAGATTGCCATG
GCGACCGTCACAGCGCTGCGCCGCACAGTGCCCCCCGCTGTCACTGGGATCACCTTCCTGTCTGGAGGCC
AGAGTGAGGAGGAGGCGTCCATCAACCTCAATGCCATTAACAAGTGCCCCCTGCTGAAGCCCTGGGCCCT
GACCTTCTCCTACGGCCGAGCCCTGCAGGCCTCTGCCCTGAAGGCCTGGGGCGGGAAGAAGGAGAACCTG
AAGGCTGCGCAGGAGGAGTATGTCAAGCGAGCCCTGGCCAACAGCCTTGCCTGTCAAGGAAAGTACACTC
CGAGCGGTCAGGCTGGGGCTGCTGCCAGCGAGTCCCTCTTCGTCTCTAACCACGCCTATTAAGGATCCGG
GGTTGGGGTTGCGCCTTTTCCAAGGCAGCCCTGGGTTTGCGCAGGGACGCGGCTGCTCTGGGCGTGGTTC
CGGGAAACGCAGCGGCGCCGACCCTGGGTCTCGCACATTCTTCACGTCCGTTCGCAGCGTCACCCGGATC
TTCGCCGCTACCCTTGTGGGCCCCCCGGCGACGCTTCCTGCTCCGCCCCTAAGTCGGGAAGGTTCCTTGC
GGTTCGCGGCGTGCCGGACGTGACAAACGGAAGCCGCACGTCTCACTAGTACCCTCGCAGACGGACAGCG
CCAGGGAGCAATGGCAGCGCGCCGACCGCGATGGGCTGTGGCCAATAGCGGCTGCTCAGCAGGGCGCGCC
GAGAGCAGCGGCCGGGAAGGGGCGGTGCGGGAGGCGGGGTGTGGGGCGGTAGTGTGGGCCCTGTTCCTGC
CCGCGCGGTGTTCCGCATTCTGCAAGCCTCCGGAGCGCACGTCGGCAGTCGGCTCCCTCGTTGACCGAAT
CACCGACCTCTCTCCCCAGCAATTCACCATGGTTCCTTTGTCTCAAGAAGAATCCACCCTCATTGAAAGA
GCAACGGCTACAATCAACAGCATCCCCATCTCTGAAGACTACAGCGTCGCCAGCGCAGCTCTCTCTAGCG
ACGGCCGCATCTTCACTGGTGTCAATGTATATCATTTTACTGGGGGACCTTGTGCAGAACTCGTGGTGCT
GGGCACTGCTGCTGCTGCGGCAGCTGGCAACCTGACTTGTATCGTCGCGATCGGAAATGAGAACAGGGGC
ATCTTGAGCCCCTGCGGACGGTGCCGACAGGTGCTTCTCGATCTGCATCCTGGGATCAAAGCCATAGTGA
AGGACAGTGATGGACAGCCGACGGCAGTTGGGATTCGTGAATTGCTGCCCTCTGGTTATGTGTGGGAGGG
CCCCGGTGCCGAAGGTAGAGGTTCTCTCCTCACTTGTGGTGATGTTGAAGAAAACCCTGGTCCAATGTCT
AGACTGGACAAGAGCAAAGTCATAAACTCTGCTCTGGAATTACTCAATGAAGTCGGTATCGAAGGCCTGA
CGACAAGGAAACTCGCTCAAAAGCTGGGAGTTGAGCAGCCTACCCTGTACTGGCACGTGAAGAACAAGCG
GGCCCTGCTCGATGCCCTGGCAATCGAGATGCTGGACAGGCATCATACCCACTTCTGCCCCCTGGAAGGC
GAGTCATGGCAAGACTTTCTGCGGAACAACGCCAAGTCATTCCGCTGTGCTCTCCTCTCACATCGCGACG
GGGCTAAAGTGCATCTCGGCACCCGCCCAACAGAGAAACAGTACGAAACCCTGGAAAATCAGCTCGCGTT
CCTGTGTCAGCAAGGCTTCTCCCTGGAGAACGCACTGTACGCTCTGTCCGCCGTGGGCCACTTTACACTG
GGCTGCGTATTGGAGGATCAGGAGCATCAAGTAGCAAAAGAGGAAAGAGAGACACCTACCACCGATTCTA
TGCCCCCACTTCTGAGACAAGCAATTGAGCTGTTCGACCATCAGGGAGCCGAACCTGCCTTCCTTTTCGG
CCTGGAACTAATCATATGTGGCCTGGAGAAACAGCTAAAGTGCGAAAGCGGCGGGCCGGCCGACGCCCTT
GACGATTTTGACTTAGACATGCTCCCAGCCGATGCCCTTGACGACTTTGACCTTGATATGCTGCCTGCTG
ACGCTCTTGACGATTTTGACCTTGACATGCTCCCCGGATGACTAAGTAAGGATCGATCCAAGATATCGTA
TTCTTAACTATGTTGCTCCTTTTACGCTATGTGGATACGCTGCTTTAATGCCTTTGTATCATGCTATTGC
TTCCCGTATGGCTTTCATTTTCTCCTCCTTGTATAAATCCTGGTTGCTGTCTCTTTATGAGGAGTTGTGG
CCCGTTGTCAGGCAACGTGGCGTGGTGTGCACTGTGTTTGCTGACGCAACCCCCACTGGTTGGGGCATTG
CCACCACCTGTCAGCTCCTTTCCGGGACTTTCGCTTTCCCCCTCCCTATTGCCACGGCGGAACTCATCGC
CGCCTGCCTTGCCCGCTGCTGGACAGGGGCTCGGCTGTTGGGCACTGACAATTCCGTGGTGTTGTCGGGG
AAGCTGACGTCCTTTCCATGGCTGCTCGCCTGTGTTGCCACCTGGATTCTGCGCGGGACGTCCTTCTGCT
ACGTCCCTTCGGCCCTCAATCCAGCGGACCTTCCTTCCCGCGGCCTGCTGCCGGCTCTGCGGCCTCTTCC
GCGTCTTCGCCTTCGCCCTCAGACGAGTCGGATCTCCCTTTGGGCCGCCTCCCCGCCTGTTTCGCCTCGG
CGTCCGGACTAGAGGTACCTTTAAGACCAATGACTTACAAGGCAGCTGTAGATCTTAGCCACTTTTTAAA
AGAAAAGGGGGGACTGGAAGGGCTAATTCACTCCCAACGAAGACAAGATCTGCTTTTTGCTTGTACTGGG
TCTCTCTGGTTAGACCAGATCTGAGCCTGGGAGCTCTCTGGCTAACTAGGGAACCCACTGCTTAAGCCTC
AATAAAGCTTGCCTTGAGTGCTTCAAGTAGTGTGTGCCCGTCTGTTGTGTGACTCTGGTAACTAGAGATC
CCTCAGACCCTTTTAGTCAGTGTGGAAAATCTCTAGCAGTAGTAGTTCATGTCATCTTATTATTCAGTAT
TTATAACTTGCAAAGAAATGAATATCAGAGAGTGAGAGGAACTTGTTTATTGCAGCTTATAATGGTTACA
AATAAAGCAATAGCATCACAAATTTCACAAATAAAGCATTTTTTTCACTGCATTCTAGTTGTGGTTTGTC
CAAACTCATCAATGTATCTTATCATGTCTGGCTCTAGCTATCCCGCCCCTAACTCCGCCCATCCCGCCCC
TAACTCCGCCCAGTTCCGCCCATTCTCCGCCCCATGGCTGACTAATTTTTTTTATTTATGCAGAGGCCGA
GGCCGCCTCGGCCTCTGAGCTATTCCAGAAGTAGTGAGGAGGCTTTTTTGGAGGCCTTTCAAATATGTAT
CCGCTCATGAGACAATAACCCTGATAAATGCTTCAATAATATTGAAAAAGGAAGAGTATGAGTATTCAAC
ATTTCCGTGTCGCCCTTATTCCCTTTTTTGCGGCATTTTGCCTTCCTGTTTTTGCTCACCCAGAAACGCT
GGTGAAAGTAAAAGATGCTGAAGATCAGTTGGGTGCACGAGTGGGTTACATCGAACTGGATCTCAACAGC
GGTAAGATCCTTGAGAGTTTTCGCCCCGAAGAACGTTTTCCAATGATGAGCACTTTTAAAGTTCTGCTAT
GTGGCGCGGTATTATCCCGTATTGACGCCGGGCAAGAGCAACTCGGTCGCCGCATACACTATTCTCAGAA
TGACTTGGTTGAGTACTCACCAGTCACAGAAAAGCATCTTACGGATGGCATGACAGTAAGAGAATTATGC
AGTGCTGCCATAACCATGAGTGATAACACTGCGGCCAACTTACTTCTGACAACGATCGGAGGACCGAAGG
AGCTAACCGCTTTTTTGCACAACATGGGGGATCATGTAACTCGCCTTGATCGTTGGGAACCGGAGCTGAA
TGAAGCCATACCAAACGACGAGCGTGACACCACGATGCCTGTAGCAATGGCAACAACGTTGCGCAAACTA
TTAACTGGCGAACTACTTACTCTAGCTTCCCGGCAACAATTAATAGACTGGATGGAGGCGGATAAAGTTG
CAGGACCACTTCTGCGCTCGGCCCTTCCGGCTGGCTGGTTTATTGCTGATAAATCTGGAGCCGGTGAGCG
TGGGTCTCGCGGTATCATTGCAGCACTGGGGCCAGATGGTAAGCCCTCCCGTATCGTAGTTATCTACACG
ACGGGGAGTCAGGCAACTATGGATGAACGAAATAGACAGATCGCTGAGATAGGTGCCTCACTGATTAAGC
ATTGGTAACTGTCAGACCAAGTTTACTCATATATACTTTAGATTGATTTAAAACTTCATTTTTAATTTAA
AAGGATCTAGGTGAAGATCCTTTTTGATAATCTCATGACCAAAATCCCTTAACGTGAGTTTTCGTTCCAC
TGAGCGTCAGACCCCGTAGAAAAGATCAAAGGATCTTCTTGAGATCCTTTTTTTCTGCGCGTAATCTGCT
GCTTGCAAACAAAAAAACCACCGCTACCAGCGGTGGTTTGTTTGCCGGATCAAGAGCTACCAACTCTTTT
TCCGAAGGTAACTGGCTTCAGCAGAGCGCAGATACCAAATACTGTTCTTCTAGTGTAGCCGTAGTTAGGC
CACCACTTCAAGAACTCTGTAGCACCGCCTACATACCTCGCTCTGCTAATCCTGTTACCAGTGGCTGCTG
CCAGTGGCGATAAGTCGTGTCTTACCGGGTTGGACTCAAGACGATAGTTACCGGATAAGGCGCAGCGGTC
GGGCTGAACGGGGGGTTCGTGCACACAGCCCAGCTTGGAGCGAACGACCTACACCGAACTGAGATACCTA
CAGCGTGAGCTATGAGAAAGCGCCACGCTTCCCGAAGGGAGAAAGGCGGACAGGTATCCGGTAAGCGGCA
GGGTCGGAACAGGAGAGCGCACGAGGGAGCTTCCAGGGGGAAACGCCTGGTATCTTTATAGTCCTGTCGG
GTTTCGCCACCTCTGACTTGAGCGTCGATTTTTGTGATGCTCGTCAGGGGGGCGGAGCCTATGGAAAAAC
GCCAGCAACGCGGCCTTTTTACGGTTCCTGGCCTTTTGCTGGCCTTTTGCTCACATGTTCTTTCCTGCGT
TATCCCCTGATTCTGTGGATAACCGTATTACCGCCTTTGAGTGAGCTGATACCGCTCGCCGCAGCCGAAC
GACCGAGCGCAGCGAGTCAGTGAGCGAGGAAGCGGAAGAGCGCCCAATACGCAAACCGCCTCTCCCCGCG
CGTTGGCCGATTCATTAATGCAGCTGGCACGACAGGTTTCCCGACTGGAAAGCGGGCAGTGAGCGCAACG
CAATTAATGTGAGTTAGCTCACTCATTAGGCACCCCAGGCTTTACACTTTATGCTTCCGGCTCGTATGTT
GTGTGGAATTGTGAGCGGATAACAATTTCACACAGGAAACAGCTATGACCATGATTACGCCAAGCGCGCA
ATTAACCCTCACTAAAGGGAACAAAAGCTGGAGCTGCAAGCTTAATGTAGTCTTATGCAATACTCTTGTA
GTCTTGCAACATGGTAACGATGAGTTAGCAACATGCCTTACAAGGAGAGAAAAAGCACCGTGCATGCCGA
TTGGTGGAAGTAAGGTGGTACGATCGTGCCTTATTAGGAAGGCAACAGACGGGTCTGACATGGATTGGAC
GAACCACTGAATTGCCGCATTGCAGAGATATTGTATTTAAGTGCCTAGCTCGATACATAAACGGGTCTCT
CTGGTTAGACCAGATCTGAGCCTGGGAGCTCTCTGGCTAACTAGGGAACCCACTGCTTAAGCCTCAATAA
AGCTTGCCTTGAGTGCTTCAAGTAGTGTGTGCCCGTCTGTTGTGTGACTCTGGTAACTAGAGATCCCTCA
GACCCTTTTAGTCAGTGTGGAAAATCTCTAGCAGTGGCGCCCGAACAGGGACTTGAAAGCGAAAGGGAAA
CCAGAGGAGCTCTCTCGACGCAGGACTCGGCTTGCTGAAGCGCGCACGGCAAGAGGCGAGGGGCGGCGAC
TGGTGAGTACGCCAAAAATTTTGACTAGCGGAGGCTAGAAGGAGAGAGATGGGTGCGAGAGCGTCAGTAT
TAAGCGGGGGAGAATTAGATCGCGATGGGAAAAAATTCGGTTAAGGCCAGGGGGAAAGAAAAAATATAAA
TTAAAACATATAGTATGGGCAAGCAGGGAGCTAGAACGATTCGCAGTTAATCCTGGCCTGTTAGAAACAT
CAGAAGGCTGTAGACAAATACTGGGACAGCTACAACCATCCCTTCAGACAGGATCAGAAGAACTTAGATC
ATTATATAATACAGTAGCAACCCTCTATTGTGTGCATCAAAGGATAGAGATAAAAGACACCAAGGAAGCT
TTAGACAAGATAGAGGAAGAGCAAAACAAAAGTAAGACCACCGCACAGCAAGCGGCCGCTGATCTTCAGA
CCTGGAGGAGGAGATATGAGGGACAATTGGAGAAGTGAATTATATAAATATAAAGTAGTAAAAATTGAAC
CATTAGGAGTAGCACCCACCAAGGCAAAGAGAAGAGTGGTGCAGAGAGAAAAAAGAGCAGTGGGAATAGG
AGCTTTGTTCCTTGGGTTCTTGGGAGCAGCAGGAAGCACTATGGGCGCAGCGTCAATGACGCTGACGGTA
CAGGCCAGACAATTATTGTCTGGTATAGTGCAGCAGCAGAACAATTTGCTGAGGGCTATTGAGGCGCAAC
AGCATCTGTTGCAACTCACAGTCTGGGGCATCAAGCAGCTCCAGGCAAGAATCCTGGCTGTGGAAAGATA
CCTAAAGGATCAACAGCTCCTGGGGATTTGGGGTTGCTCTGGAAAACTCATTTGCACCACTGCTGTGCCT
TGGAATGCTAGTTGGAGTAATAAATCTCTGGAACAGATTTGGAATCACACGACCTGGATGGAGTGGGACA
GAGAAATTAACAATTACACAAGCTTAATACACTCCTTAATTGAAGAATCGCAAAACCAGCAAGAAAAGAA
TGAACAAGAATTATTGGAATTAGATAAATGGGCAAGTTTGTGGAATTGGTTTAACATAACAAATTGGCTG
TGGTATATAAAATTATTCATAATGATAGTAGGAGGCTTGGTAGGTTTAAGAATAGTTTTTGCTGTACTTT
CTATAGTGAATAGAGTTAGGCAGGGATATTCACCATTATCGTTTCAGACCCACCTCCCAACCCCGAGGGG
AC
