Features (pLannotate 1.2.2; 27 found; start..end, strand, type, name):
     76..390     +  promoter       tight TRE promoter: Tet-responsive promoter PTight, consisting of seven tet operator sequences followed by the minimal CMV promoter
    416..481     +  CDS            3xFLAG: three tandem FLAG® epitope tags, followed by an enterokinase cleavage site
    512..1603    +  CDS            ALDOA: ALDOA_HUMAN - Also known as ALDA. Experimental evidence at protein level: Swiss-Prot protein existence level 1. Plays a key role in glycolysis and gluconeogenesis. In addition, may also function as scaffolding protein (By similarity). From Homo sapiens (Human).
   1613..2123    +  promoter       hPGK promoter: human phosphoglycerate kinase 1 promoter
   2139..2525    +  CDS            BSD: blasticidin S deaminase; Aspergillus terreus BSD; confers resistance to blasticidin
   2589..3286    +  CDS            rtTA3 (fragment): reverse tetracycline transactivator 3 activates expression from Tet-responsive promoters in the presence of doxycycline
   3216..3326    +  CDS            VP48: 3 tandem repeats of the minimal activation domain of herpes simplex virus VP16 (Cheng et al., 2013)
   3362..3910    +  misc_feature   WPRE (fragment): woodchuck hepatitis virus posttranscriptional regulatory element
   3936..4007    +  CDS            nef (fragment): NEF_HV1Z2 - Experimental evidence at protein level: Swiss-Prot protein existence level 1. Extracellular Nef protein targets CD4(+) T-lymphocytes for apoptosis by interacting with CXCR4 surface receptors. From Human immunodeficiency virus type 1 group M subtype D (isolate Z2/CDC-Z34) (HIV-1).
   4009..4242    +  LTR            3' LTR (ΔU3): self-inactivating 3' long terminal repeat (LTR) from HIV-1
   4314..4435    +  polyA_signal   SV40 poly(A) signal: SV40 polyadenylation signal
   4475..4610    +  rep_origin     SV40 ori: SV40 origin of replication
   4618..4681    +  promoter       AmpR promoter: bla
   4682..5542    +  CDS            AmpR: β-lactamase; bla; confers resistance to ampicillin, carbenicillin, and related antibiotics
   5713..6301    +  rep_origin     ori: high-copy-number ColE1/pMB1/pBR322/pUC origin of replication
   6484..6576    +  CDS            lacI (fragment): lac repressor; lacI; The lac repressor binds to the lac operator to inhibit transcription in E. coli. This inhibition can be relieved by adding lactose or isopropyl-β-D-thiogalactopyranoside (IPTG).
   6589..6610    +  protein_bind   CAP binding site: CAP binding activates transcription in the presence of cAMP. E. coli catabolite activator protein
   6625..6655    +  promoter       lac promoter: promoter for the E. coli lac operon
   6663..6679    +  protein_bind   lac operator: The lac repressor binds to the lac operator to inhibit transcription in E. coli. This inhibition can be relieved by adding lactose or isopropyl-β-D-thiogalactopyranoside (IPTG). lac repressor encoded by lacI
   6724..6742    +  promoter       T3 promoter: promoter for bacteriophage T3 RNA polymerase
   6770..6996    +  promoter       RSV promoter: Rous sarcoma virus enhancer/promoter
   6997..7177    +  LTR            5' LTR (truncated): truncated 5' long terminal repeat (LTR) from HIV-1
   7224..7349    +  misc_feature   HIV-1 Ψ: packaging signal of human immunodeficiency virus type 1
   7333..7696    +  CDS            HIV-1 gag (fragment): gag protein from human immunodeficiency virus 1; gag
   7842..8075    +  misc_feature   RRE: The Rev response element (RRE) of HIV-1 allows for Rev-dependent mRNA export from the nucleus to the cytoplasm.
   8452..8476    +  CDS            Rev (fragment): human immunodeficiency virus 1 (HIV-1) Rev protein; rev; enhances nuclear export of unspliced and incompletely spliced viral mRNAs
   8517..22      +  misc_feature   cPPT/CTS (across the origin): central polypurine tract and central termination sequence of HIV-1
>Addgene plasmid #154210 | 3XFLAG_ALDOA in pCW57_tTA_Blast | addgene full sequence | sequence record 315360 | Addgene NGS Result
AATTACAAAAATTCAAAATTTTCGGGTTTATTACAGGGACAGCAGAGATCCACTTTGGCCGCGAATCGAT
ATGTCGAGTTTACTCCCTATCAGTGATAGAGAACGTATGTCGAGTTTACTCCCTATCAGTGATAGAGAAC
GATGTCGAGTTTACTCCCTATCAGTGATAGAGAACGTATGTCGAGTTTACTCCCTATCAGTGATAGAGAA
CGTATGTCGAGTTTACTCCCTATCAGTGATAGAGAACGTATGTCGAGTTTATCCCTATCAGTGATAGAGA
ACGTATGTCGAGTTTACTCCCTATCAGTGATAGAGAACGTATGTCGAGGTAGGCGTGTACGGTGGGAGGC
CTATATAAGCAGAGCTCGTTTAGTGAACCGTCAGATCGCCTGGAGAATTGGCTAGCGCCACCATGGACTA
CAAAGACCATGACGGTGATTATAAAGATCATGACATCGATTACAAGGATGACGATGACAAGGATCTCAAT
GGTGGTGGTGGTGGGTCGACGATGCCCTACCAATATCCAGCACTGACCCCGGAGCAGAAGAAGGAGCTGT
CCGACATCGCTCACCGCATCGTGGCACCTGGCAAGGGCATCCTGGCTGCAGATGAGTCCACTGGGAGCAT
TGCCAAGCGGCTGCAGTCCATTGGCACCGAGAACACCGAAGAGAACCGGCGCTTCTACCGCCAGCTGCTG
CTGACAGCTGACGACCGCGTGAACCCCTGCATTGGGGGTGTCATCCTCTTCCATGAGACACTCTACCAGA
AGGCGGATGATGGGCGTCCCTTCCCCCAAGTTATCAAATCCAAGGGCGGTGTTGTGGGCATCAAGGTAGA
CAAGGGCGTGGTCCCCCTGGCAGGGACAAATGGCGAGACTACCACCCAAGGGTTGGATGGGCTGTCTGAG
CGCTGTGCCCAGTACAAGAAGGACGGAGCTGACTTCGCCAAGTGGCGTTGTGTGCTGAAGATTGGGGAAC
ACACCCCCTCAGCCCTCGCCATCATGGAAAATGCCAATGTTCTGGCCCGTTATGCCAGTATCTGCCAGCA
GAATGGCATTGTGCCCATCGTGGAGCCTGAGATCCTCCCTGATGGGGACCATGACTTGAAGCGCTGCCAG
TATGTGACCGAGAAGGTGCTGGCTGCTGTCTACAAGGCTCTGAGTGACCACCACATCTACCTGGAAGGCA
CCTTGCTGAAGCCCAACATGGTCACCCCAGGCCATGCTTGCACTCAGAAGTTTTCTCATGAGGAGATTGC
CATGGCGACCGTCACAGCGCTGCGCCGCACAGTGCCCCCCGCTGTCACTGGGATCACCTTCCTGTCTGGA
GGCCAGAGTGAGGAGGAGGCGTCCATCAACCTCAATGCCATTAACAAGTGCCCCCTGCTGAAGCCCTGGG
CCCTGACCTTCTCCTACGGCCGAGCCCTGCAGGCCTCTGCCCTGAAGGCCTGGGGCGGGAAGAAGGAGAA
CCTGAAGGCTGCGCAGGAGGAGTATGTCAAGCGAGCCCTGGCCAACAGCCTTGCCTGTCAAGGAAAGTAC
ACTCCGAGCGGTCAGGCTGGGGCTGCTGCCAGCGAGTCCCTCTTCGTCTCTAACCACGCCTATTAAGGAT
CCGGGGTTGGGGTTGCGCCTTTTCCAAGGCAGCCCTGGGTTTGCGCAGGGACGCGGCTGCTCTGGGCGTG
GTTCCGGGAAACGCAGCGGCGCCGACCCTGGGTCTCGCACATTCTTCACGTCCGTTCGCAGCGTCACCCG
GATCTTCGCCGCTACCCTTGTGGGCCCCCCGGCGACGCTTCCTGCTCCGCCCCTAAGTCGGGAAGGTTCC
TTGCGGTTCGCGGCGTGCCGGACGTGACAAACGGAAGCCGCACGTCTCACTAGTACCCTCGCAGACGGAC
AGCGCCAGGGAGCAATGGCAGCGCGCCGACCGCGATGGGCTGTGGCCAATAGCGGCTGCTCAGCAGGGCG
CGCCGAGAGCAGCGGCCGGGAAGGGGCGGTGCGGGAGGCGGGGTGTGGGGCGGTAGTGTGGGCCCTGTTC
CTGCCCGCGCGGTGTTCCGCATTCTGCAAGCCTCCGGAGCGCACGTCGGCAGTCGGCTCCCTCGTTGACC
GAATCACCGACCTCTCTCCCCAGCAATTCACCATGGTTCCTTTGTCTCAAGAAGAATCCACCCTCATTGA
AAGAGCAACGGCTACAATCAACAGCATCCCCATCTCTGAAGACTACAGCGTCGCCAGCGCAGCTCTCTCT
AGCGACGGCCGCATCTTCACTGGTGTCAATGTATATCATTTTACTGGGGGACCTTGTGCAGAACTCGTGG
TGCTGGGCACTGCTGCTGCTGCGGCAGCTGGCAACCTGACTTGTATCGTCGCGATCGGAAATGAGAACAG
GGGCATCTTGAGCCCCTGCGGACGGTGCCGACAGGTGCTTCTCGATCTGCATCCTGGGATCAAAGCCATA
GTGAAGGACAGTGATGGACAGCCGACGGCAGTTGGGATTCGTGAATTGCTGCCCTCTGGTTATGTGTGGG
AGGGCCCCGGTGCCGAAGGTAGAGGTTCTCTCCTCACTTGTGGTGATGTTGAAGAAAACCCTGGTCCAAT
GTCTAGACTGGACAAGAGCAAAGTCATAAACTCTGCTCTGGAATTACTCAATGAAGTCGGTATCGAAGGC
CTGACGACAAGGAAACTCGCTCAAAAGCTGGGAGTTGAGCAGCCTACCCTGTACTGGCACGTGAAGAACA
AGCGGGCCCTGCTCGATGCCCTGGCAATCGAGATGCTGGACAGGCATCATACCCACTTCTGCCCCCTGGA
AGGCGAGTCATGGCAAGACTTTCTGCGGAACAACGCCAAGTCATTCCGCTGTGCTCTCCTCTCACATCGC
GACGGGGCTAAAGTGCATCTCGGCACCCGCCCAACAGAGAAACAGTACGAAACCCTGGAAAATCAGCTCG
CGTTCCTGTGTCAGCAAGGCTTCTCCCTGGAGAACGCACTGTACGCTCTGTCCGCCGTGGGCCACTTTAC
ACTGGGCTGCGTATTGGAGGATCAGGAGCATCAAGTAGCAAAAGAGGAAAGAGAGACACCTACCACCGAT
TCTATGCCCCCACTTCTGAGACAAGCAATTGAGCTGTTCGACCATCAGGGAGCCGAACCTGCCTTCCTTT
TCGGCCTGGAACTAATCATATGTGGCCTGGAGAAACAGCTAAAGTGCGAAAGCGGCGGGCCGGCCGACGC
CCTTGACGATTTTGACTTAGACATGCTCCCAGCCGATGCCCTTGACGACTTTGACCTTGATATGCTGCCT
GCTGACGCTCTTGACGATTTTGACCTTGACATGCTCCCCGGGTAACTAAGTAAGGATCGATCCAAGATAT
CGTATTCTTAACTATGTTGCTCCTTTTACGCTATGTGGATACGCTGCTTTAATGCCTTTGTATCATGCTA
TTGCTTCCCGTATGGCTTTCATTTTCTCCTCCTTGTATAAATCCTGGTTGCTGTCTCTTTATGAGGAGTT
GTGGCCCGTTGTCAGGCAACGTGGCGTGGTGTGCACTGTGTTTGCTGACGCAACCCCCACTGGTTGGGGC
ATTGCCACCACCTGTCAGCTCCTTTCCGGGACTTTCGCTTTCCCCCTCCCTATTGCCACGGCGGAACTCA
TCGCCGCCTGCCTTGCCCGCTGCTGGACAGGGGCTCGGCTGTTGGGCACTGACAATTCCGTGGTGTTGTC
GGGGAAGCTGACGTCCTTTCCATGGCTGCTCGCCTGTGTTGCCACCTGGATTCTGCGCGGGACGTCCTTC
TGCTACGTCCCTTCGGCCCTCAATCCAGCGGACCTTCCTTCCCGCGGCCTGCTGCCGGCTCTGCGGCCTC
TTCCGCGTCTTCGCCTTCGCCCTCAGACGAGTCGGATCTCCCTTTGGGCCGCCTCCCCGCCTGTTTCGCC
TCGGCGTCCGGACTAGAGGTACCTTTAAGACCAATGACTTACAAGGCAGCTGTAGATCTTAGCCACTTTT
TAAAAGAAAAGGGGGGACTGGAAGGGCTAATTCACTCCCAACGAAGACAAGATCTGCTTTTTGCTTGTAC
TGGGTCTCTCTGGTTAGACCAGATCTGAGCCTGGGAGCTCTCTGGCTAACTAGGGAACCCACTGCTTAAG
CCTCAATAAAGCTTGCCTTGAGTGCTTCAAGTAGTGTGTGCCCGTCTGTTGTGTGACTCTGGTAACTAGA
GATCCCTCAGACCCTTTTAGTCAGTGTGGAAAATCTCTAGCAGTAGTAGTTCATGTCATCTTATTATTCA
GTATTTATAACTTGCAAAGAAATGAATATCAGAGAGTGAGAGGAACTTGTTTATTGCAGCTTATAATGGT
TACAAATAAAGCAATAGCATCACAAATTTCACAAATAAAGCATTTTTTTCACTGCATTCTAGTTGTGGTT
TGTCCAAACTCATCAATGTATCTTATCATGTCTGGCTCTAGCTATCCCGCCCCTAACTCCGCCCATCCCG
CCCCTAACTCCGCCCAGTTCCGCCCATTCTCCGCCCCATGGCTGACTAATTTTTTTTATTTATGCAGAGG
CCGAGGCCGCCTCGGCCTCTGAGCTATTCCAGAAGTAGTGAGGAGGCTTTTTTGGAGGCCTTTCAAATAT
GTATCCGCTCATGAGACAATAACCCTGATAAATGCTTCAATAATATTGAAAAAGGAAGAGTATGAGTATT
CAACATTTCCGTGTCGCCCTTATTCCCTTTTTTGCGGCATTTTGCCTTCCTGTTTTTGCTCACCCAGAAA
CGCTGGTGAAAGTAAAAGATGCTGAAGATCAGTTGGGTGCACGAGTGGGTTACATCGAACTGGATCTCAA
CAGCGGTAAGATCCTTGAGAGTTTTCGCCCCGAAGAACGTTTTCCAATGATGAGCACTTTTAAAGTTCTG
CTATGTGGCGCGGTATTATCCCGTATTGACGCCGGGCAAGAGCAACTCGGTCGCCGCATACACTATTCTC
AGAATGACTTGGTTGAGTACTCACCAGTCACAGAAAAGCATCTTACGGATGGCATGACAGTAAGAGAATT
ATGCAGTGCTGCCATAACCATGAGTGATAACACTGCGGCCAACTTACTTCTGACAACGATCGGAGGACCG
AAGGAGCTAACCGCTTTTTTGCACAACATGGGGGATCATGTAACTCGCCTTGATCGTTGGGAACCGGAGC
TGAATGAAGCCATACCAAACGACGAGCGTGACACCACGATGCCTGTAGCAATGGCAACAACGTTGCGCAA
ACTATTAACTGGCGAACTACTTACTCTAGCTTCCCGGCAACAATTAATAGACTGGATGGAGGCGGATAAA
GTTGCAGGACCACTTCTGCGCTCGGCCCTTCCGGCTGGCTGGTTTATTGCTGATAAATCTGGAGCCGGTG
AGCGTGGGTCTCGCGGTATCATTGCAGCACTGGGGCCAGATGGTAAGCCCTCCCGTATCGTAGTTATCTA
CACGACGGGGAGTCAGGCAACTATGGATGAACGAAATAGACAGATCGCTGAGATAGGTGCCTCACTGATT
AAGCATTGGTAACTGTCAGACCAAGTTTACTCATATATACTTTAGATTGATTTAAAACTTCATTTTTAAT
TTAAAAGGATCTAGGTGAAGATCCTTTTTGATAATCTCATGACCAAAATCCCTTAACGTGAGTTTTCGTT
CCACTGAGCGTCAGACCCCGTAGAAAAGATCAAAGGATCTTCTTGAGATCCTTTTTTTCTGCGCGTAATC
TGCTGCTTGCAAACAAAAAAACCACCGCTACCAGCGGTGGTTTGTTTGCCGGATCAAGAGCTACCAACTC
TTTTTCCGAAGGTAACTGGCTTCAGCAGAGCGCAGATACCAAATACTGTTCTTCTAGTGTAGCCGTAGTT
AGGCCACCACTTCAAGAACTCTGTAGCACCGCCTACATACCTCGCTCTGCTAATCCTGTTACCAGTGGCT
GCTGCCAGTGGCGATAAGTCGTGTCTTACCGGGTTGGACTCAAGACGATAGTTACCGGATAAGGCGCAGC
GGTCGGGCTGAACGGGGGGTTCGTGCACACAGCCCAGCTTGGAGCGAACGACCTACACCGAACTGAGATA
CCTACAGCGTGAGCTATGAGAAAGCGCCACGCTTCCCGAAGGGAGAAAGGCGGACAGGTATCCGGTAAGC
GGCAGGGTCGGAACAGGAGAGCGCACGAGGGAGCTTCCAGGGGGAAACGCCTGGTATCTTTATAGTCCTG
TCGGGTTTCGCCACCTCTGACTTGAGCGTCGATTTTTGTGATGCTCGTCAGGGGGGCGGAGCCTATGGAA
AAACGCCAGCAACGCGGCCTTTTTACGGTTCCTGGCCTTTTGCTGGCCTTTTGCTCACATGTTCTTTCCT
GCGTTATCCCCTGATTCTGTGGATAACCGTATTACCGCCTTTGAGTGAGCTGATACCGCTCGCCGCAGCC
GAACGACCGAGCGCAGCGAGTCAGTGAGCGAGGAAGCGGAAGAGCGCCCAATACGCAAACCGCCTCTCCC
CGCGCGTTGGCCGATTCATTAATGCAGCTGGCACGACAGGTTTCCCGACTGGAAAGCGGGCAGTGAGCGC
AACGCAATTAATGTGAGTTAGCTCACTCATTAGGCACCCCAGGCTTTACACTTTATGCTTCCGGCTCGTA
TGTTGTGTGGAATTGTGAGCGGATAACAATTTCACACAGGAAACAGCTATGACCATGATTACGCCAAGCG
CGCAATTAACCCTCACTAAAGGGAACAAAAGCTGGAGCTGCAAGCTTAATGTAGTCTTATGCAATACTCT
TGTAGTCTTGCAACATGGTAACGATGAGTTAGCAACATGCCTTACAAGGAGAGAAAAAGCACCGTGCATG
CCGATTGGTGGAAGTAAGGTGGTACGATCGTGCCTTATTAGGAAGGCAACAGACGGGTCTGACATGGATT
GGACGAACCACTGAATTGCCGCATTGCAGAGATATTGTATTTAAGTGCCTAGCTCGATACATAAACGGGT
CTCTCTGGTTAGACCAGATCTGAGCCTGGGAGCTCTCTGGCTAACTAGGGAACCCACTGCTTAAGCCTCA
ATAAAGCTTGCCTTGAGTGCTTCAAGTAGTGTGTGCCCGTCTGTTGTGTGACTCTGGTAACTAGAGATCC
CTCAGACCCTTTTAGTCAGTGTGGAAAATCTCTAGCAGTGGCGCCCGAACAGGGACTTGAAAGCGAAAGG
GAAACCAGAGGAGCTCTCTCGACGCAGGACTCGGCTTGCTGAAGCGCGCACGGCAAGAGGCGAGGGGCGG
CGACTGGTGAGTACGCCAAAAATTTTGACTAGCGGAGGCTAGAAGGAGAGAGATGGGTGCGAGAGCGTCA
GTATTAAGCGGGGGAGAATTAGATCGCGATGGGAAAAAATTCGGTTAAGGCCAGGGGGAAAGAAAAAATA
TAAATTAAAACATATAGTATGGGCAAGCAGGGAGCTAGAACGATTCGCAGTTAATCCTGGCCTGTTAGAA
ACATCAGAAGGCTGTAGACAAATACTGGGACAGCTACAACCATCCCTTCAGACAGGATCAGAAGAACTTA
GATCATTATATAATACAGTAGCAACCCTCTATTGTGTGCATCAAAGGATAGAGATAAAAGACACCAAGGA
AGCTTTAGACAAGATAGAGGAAGAGCAAAACAAAAGTAAGACCACCGCACAGCAAGCGGCCGCTGATCTT
CAGACCTGGAGGAGGAGATATGAGGGACAATTGGAGAAGTGAATTATATAAATATAAAGTAGTAAAAATT
GAACCATTAGGAGTAGCACCCACCAAGGCAAAGAGAAGAGTGGTGCAGAGAGAAAAAAGAGCAGTGGGAA
TAGGAGCTTTGTTCCTTGGGTTCTTGGGAGCAGCAGGAAGCACTATGGGCGCAGCGTCAATGACGCTGAC
GGTACAGGCCAGACAATTATTGTCTGGTATAGTGCAGCAGCAGAACAATTTGCTGAGGGCTATTGAGGCG
CAACAGCATCTGTTGCAACTCACAGTCTGGGGCATCAAGCAGCTCCAGGCAAGAATCCTGGCTGTGGAAA
GATACCTAAAGGATCAACAGCTCCTGGGGATTTGGGGTTGCTCTGGAAAACTCATTTGCACCACTGCTGT
GCCTTGGAATGCTAGTTGGAGTAATAAATCTCTGGAACAGATTTGGAATCACACGACCTGGATGGAGTGG
GACAGAGAAATTAACAATTACACAAGCTTAATACACTCCTTAATTGAAGAATCGCAAAACCAGCAAGAAA
AGAATGAACAAGAATTATTGGAATTAGATAAATGGGCAAGTTTGTGGAATTGGTTTAACATAACAAATTG
GCTGTGGTATATAAAATTATTCATAATGATAGTAGGAGGCTTGGTAGGTTTAAGAATAGTTTTTGCTGTA
CTTTCTATAGTGAATAGAGTTAGGCAGGGATATTCACCATTATCGTTTCAGACCCACCTCCCAACCCCGA
GGGGACAATTCTCGACCTCGAGACAAATGGCAGTATTCATCCACAATTTTAAAAGAAAAGGGGGGATTGG
GGGGTACAGTGCAGGGGAAAGAATAGTAGACATAATAGCAACAGACATACAAACTAAAGAATTACAAAAA
CA
